>Addgene plasmid #139664 | pORANGE GFP-Bsn KI | addgene full sequence | sequence record 291889 | Addgene NGS Result
ACGGTTCCTGGCCTTTTGCTGGCCTTTTGCTCACATGTGAGGGCCTATTTCCCATGATTCCTTCATATTT
GCATATACGATACAAGGCTGTTAGAGAGATAATTGGAATTAATTTGACTGTAAACACAAAGATATTAGTA
CAAAATACGTGACGTAGAAAGTAATAATTTCTTGGGTAGTTTGCAGTTTTAAAATTATGTTTTAAAATGG
ACTATCATATGCTTACCGTAACTTGAAAGTATTTCGATTTCTTGGCTTTATATATCTTGTGGAAAGGACG
AAACACCGGGCAACGAGGCCAGCCTGGGTTTTAGAGCTAGAAATAGCAAGTTAAAATAAGGCTAGTCCGT
TATCAACTTGAAAAAGTGGCACCGAGTCGGTGCTTTTTTGTTTTAGAGCTAGAAATAGCAAGTTAAAATA
AGGCTAGTCCGTTTTTAGCGCGTGCGCCAATTCTGCAGACAAATGGCTCTAGAAGCTTTCGAAGACCCTA
GACCACCAGGCTGGCCTCGTTGCCCGCTAGCGGAGTGAGCAAGGGCGAGGAGCTGTTCACCGGGGTGGTG
CCCATCCTGGTCGAGCTGGACGGCGACGTAAACGGCCACAAGTTCAGCGTGTCCGGCGAGGGCGAGGGCG
ATGCCACCTACGGCAAGCTGACCCTGAAGTTCATCTGCACCACCGGCAAGCTGCCCGTGCCCTGGCCCAC
CCTCGTGACCACCCTGACCTACGGCGTGCAGTGCTTCAGCCGCTACCCCGACCACATGAAGCAGCACGAC
TTCTTCAAGTCCGCCATGCCCGAAGGCTACGTCCAGGAGCGCACCATCTTCTTCAAGGACGACGGCAACT
ACAAGACCCGCGCCGAGGTGAAGTTCGAGGGCGACACCCTGGTGAACCGCATCGAGCTGAAGGGCATCGA
CTTCAAGGAGGACGGCAACATCCTGGGGCACAAGCTGGAGTACAACTACAACAGCCACAACGTCTATATC
ATGGCCGACAAGCAGAAGAACGGCATCAAGGTGAACTTCAAGATCCGCCACAACATCGAGGACGGCAGCG
TGCAGCTCGCCGACCACTACCAGCAGAACACCCCCATCGGCGACGGCCCCGTGCTGCTGCCCGACAACCA
CTACCTGAGCACCCAGTCCGCCCTGAGCAAAGACCCCAACGAGAAGCGCGATCACATGGTCCTGCTGGAG
TTCGTGACCGCCGCCGGGATCACTCTCGGCATGGACGAGCTGTACAAGAGCGCTGCCTCCAGGCTGGCCT
CGTTGCCCCTCGGGGTCTTCTCCTCGAGGATCCTAGGACGCGTCCTAGGACGCGTCCAGAGGTACCCGTT
ACATAACTTACGGTAAATGGCCCGCCTGGCTGACCGCCCAACGACCCCCGCCCATTGACGTCAATAGTAA
CGCCAATAGGGACTTTCCATTGACGTCAATGGGTGGAGTATTTACGGTAAACTGCCCACTTGGCAGTACA
TCAAGTGTATCATATGCCAAGTACGCCCCCTATTGACGTCAATGACGGTAAATGGCCCGCCTGGCATTGT
GCCCAGTACATGACCTTATGGGACTTTCCTACTTGGCAGTACATCTACGTATTAGTCATCGCTATTACCA
TGGTCGAGGTGAGCCCCACGTTCTGCTTCACTCTCCCCATCTCCCCCCCCTCCCCACCCCCAATTTTGTA
TTTATTTATTTTTTAATTATTTTGTGCAGCGATGGGGGCGGGGGGGGGGGGGGGGCGCGCGCCAGGCGGG
GCGGGGCGGGGCGAGGGGCGGGGCGGGGCGAGGCGGAGAGGTGCGGCGGCAGCCAATCAGAGCGGCGCGC
TCCGAAAGTTTCCTTTTATGGCGAGGCGGCGGCGGCGGCGGCCCTATAAAAAGCGAAGCGCGCGGCGGGC
GGGAGTCGCTGCGCGCTGCCTTCGCCCCGTGCCCCGCTCCGCCGCCGCCTCGCGCCGCCCGCCCCGGCTC
TGACTGACCGCGTTACTCCCACAGGTGAGCGGGCGGGACGGCCCTTCTCCTCCGGGCTGTAATTAGCTGA
GCAAGAGGTAAGGGTTTAAGGGATGGTTGGTTGGTGGGGTATTAATGTTTAATTACCTGGAGCACCTGCC
TGAAATCACTTTTTTTCAGGTTGGACCGGTGCCACCATGTACCCATACGATGTTCCAGATTACGCTTCGC
CGAAGAAAAAGCGCAAGGTCGAAGCGTCCGACAAGAAGTACAGCATCGGCCTGGACATCGGCACCAACTC
TGTGGGCTGGGCCGTGATCACCGACGAGTACAAGGTGCCCAGCAAGAAATTCAAGGTGCTGGGCAACACC
GACCGGCACAGCATCAAGAAGAACCTGATCGGAGCCCTGCTGTTCGACAGCGGCGAAACAGCCGAGGCCA
CCCGGCTGAAGAGAACCGCCAGAAGAAGATACACCAGACGGAAGAACCGGATCTGCTATCTGCAAGAGAT
CTTCAGCAACGAGATGGCCAAGGTGGACGACAGCTTCTTCCACAGACTGGAAGAGTCCTTCCTGGTGGAA
GAGGATAAGAAGCACGAGCGGCACCCCATCTTCGGCAACATCGTGGACGAGGTGGCCTACCACGAGAAGT
ACCCCACCATCTACCACCTGAGAAAGAAACTGGTGGACAGCACCGACAAGGCCGACCTGCGGCTGATCTA
TCTGGCCCTGGCCCACATGATCAAGTTCCGGGGCCACTTCCTGATCGAGGGCGACCTGAACCCCGACAAC
AGCGACGTGGACAAGCTGTTCATCCAGCTGGTGCAGACCTACAACCAGCTGTTCGAGGAAAACCCCATCA
ACGCCAGCGGCGTGGACGCCAAGGCCATCCTGTCTGCCAGACTGAGCAAGAGCAGACGGCTGGAAAATCT
GATCGCCCAGCTGCCCGGCGAGAAGAAGAATGGCCTGTTCGGAAACCTGATTGCCCTGAGCCTGGGCCTG
ACCCCCAACTTCAAGAGCAACTTCGACCTGGCCGAGGATGCCAAACTGCAGCTGAGCAAGGACACCTACG
ACGACGACCTGGACAACCTGCTGGCCCAGATCGGCGACCAGTACGCCGACCTGTTTCTGGCCGCCAAGAA
CCTGTCCGACGCCATCCTGCTGAGCGACATCCTGAGAGTGAACACCGAGATCACCAAGGCCCCCCTGAGC
GCCTCTATGATCAAGAGATACGACGAGCACCACCAGGACCTGACCCTGCTGAAAGCTCTCGTGCGGCAGC
AGCTGCCTGAGAAGTACAAAGAGATTTTCTTCGACCAGAGCAAGAACGGCTACGCCGGCTACATTGACGG
CGGAGCCAGCCAGGAAGAGTTCTACAAGTTCATCAAGCCCATCCTGGAAAAGATGGACGGCACCGAGGAA
CTGCTCGTGAAGCTGAACAGAGAGGACCTGCTGCGGAAGCAGCGGACCTTCGACAACGGCAGCATCCCCC
ACCAGATCCACCTGGGAGAGCTGCACGCCATTCTGCGGCGGCAGGAAGATTTTTACCCATTCCTGAAGGA
CAACCGGGAAAAGATCGAGAAGATCCTGACCTTCCGCATCCCCTACTACGTGGGCCCTCTGGCCAGGGGA
AACAGCAGATTCGCCTGGATGACCAGAAAGAGCGAGGAAACCATCACCCCCTGGAACTTCGAGGAAGTGG
TGGACAAGGGCGCTTCCGCCCAGAGCTTCATCGAGCGGATGACCAACTTCGATAAGAACCTGCCCAACGA
GAAGGTGCTGCCCAAGCACAGCCTGCTGTACGAGTACTTCACCGTGTATAACGAGCTGACCAAAGTGAAA
TACGTGACCGAGGGAATGAGAAAGCCCGCCTTCCTGAGCGGCGAGCAGAAAAAGGCCATCGTGGACCTGC
TGTTCAAGACCAACCGGAAAGTGACCGTGAAGCAGCTGAAAGAGGACTACTTCAAGAAAATCGAGTGCTT
CGACTCCGTGGAAATCTCCGGCGTGGAAGATCGGTTCAACGCCTCCCTGGGCACATACCACGATCTGCTG
AAAATTATCAAGGACAAGGACTTCCTGGACAATGAGGAAAACGAGGACATTCTGGAAGATATCGTGCTGA
CCCTGACACTGTTTGAGGACAGAGAGATGATCGAGGAACGGCTGAAAACCTATGCCCACCTGTTCGACGA
CAAAGTGATGAAGCAGCTGAAGCGGCGGAGATACACCGGCTGGGGCAGGCTGAGCCGGAAGCTGATCAAC
GGCATCCGGGACAAGCAGTCCGGCAAGACAATCCTGGATTTCCTGAAGTCCGACGGCTTCGCCAACAGAA
ACTTCATGCAGCTGATCCACGACGACAGCCTGACCTTTAAAGAGGACATCCAGAAAGCCCAGGTGTCCGG
CCAGGGCGATAGCCTGCACGAGCACATTGCCAATCTGGCCGGCAGCCCCGCCATTAAGAAGGGCATCCTG
CAGACAGTGAAGGTGGTGGACGAGCTCGTGAAAGTGATGGGCCGGCACAAGCCCGAGAACATCGTGATCG
AAATGGCCAGAGAGAACCAGACCACCCAGAAGGGACAGAAGAACAGCCGCGAGAGAATGAAGCGGATCGA
AGAGGGCATCAAAGAGCTGGGCAGCCAGATCCTGAAAGAACACCCCGTGGAAAACACCCAGCTGCAGAAC
GAGAAGCTGTACCTGTACTACCTGCAGAATGGGCGGGATATGTACGTGGACCAGGAACTGGACATCAACC
GGCTGTCCGACTACGATGTGGACCATATCGTGCCTCAGAGCTTTCTGAAGGACGACTCCATCGACAACAA
GGTGCTGACCAGAAGCGACAAGAACCGGGGCAAGAGCGACAACGTGCCCTCCGAAGAGGTCGTGAAGAAG
ATGAAGAACTACTGGCGGCAGCTGCTGAACGCCAAGCTGATTACCCAGAGAAAGTTCGACAATCTGACCA
AGGCCGAGAGAGGCGGCCTGAGCGAACTGGATAAGGCCGGCTTCATCAAGAGACAGCTGGTGGAAACCCG
GCAGATCACAAAGCACGTGGCACAGATCCTGGACTCCCGGATGAACACTAAGTACGACGAGAATGACAAG
CTGATCCGGGAAGTGAAAGTGATCACCCTGAAGTCCAAGCTGGTGTCCGATTTCCGGAAGGATTTCCAGT
TTTACAAAGTGCGCGAGATCAACAACTACCACCACGCCCACGACGCCTACCTGAACGCCGTCGTGGGAAC
CGCCCTGATCAAAAAGTACCCTAAGCTGGAAAGCGAGTTCGTGTACGGCGACTACAAGGTGTACGACGTG
CGGAAGATGATCGCCAAGAGCGAGCAGGAAATCGGCAAGGCTACCGCCAAGTACTTCTTCTACAGCAACA
TCATGAACTTTTTCAAGACCGAGATTACCCTGGCCAACGGCGAGATCCGGAAGCGGCCTCTGATCGAGAC
AAACGGCGAAACCGGGGAGATCGTGTGGGATAAGGGCCGGGATTTTGCCACCGTGCGGAAAGTGCTGAGC
ATGCCCCAAGTGAATATCGTGAAAAAGACCGAGGTGCAGACAGGCGGCTTCAGCAAAGAGTCTATCCTGC
CCAAGAGGAACAGCGATAAGCTGATCGCCAGAAAGAAGGACTGGGACCCTAAGAAGTACGGCGGCTTCGA
CAGCCCCACCGTGGCCTATTCTGTGCTGGTGGTGGCCAAAGTGGAAAAGGGCAAGTCCAAGAAACTGAAG
AGTGTGAAAGAGCTGCTGGGGATCACCATCATGGAAAGAAGCAGCTTCGAGAAGAATCCCATCGACTTTC
TGGAAGCCAAGGGCTACAAAGAAGTGAAAAAGGACCTGATCATCAAGCTGCCTAAGTACTCCCTGTTCGA
GCTGGAAAACGGCCGGAAGAGAATGCTGGCCTCTGCCGGCGAACTGCAGAAGGGAAACGAACTGGCCCTG
CCCTCCAAATATGTGAACTTCCTGTACCTGGCCAGCCACTATGAGAAGCTGAAGGGCTCCCCCGAGGATA
ATGAGCAGAAACAGCTGTTTGTGGAACAGCACAAGCACTACCTGGACGAGATCATCGAGCAGATCAGCGA
GTTCTCCAAGAGAGTGATCCTGGCCGACGCTAATCTGGACAAAGTGCTGTCCGCCTACAACAAGCACCGG
GATAAGCCCATCAGAGAGCAGGCCGAGAATATCATCCACCTGTTTACCCTGACCAATCTGGGAGCCCCTG
CCGCCTTCAAGTACTTTGACACCACCATCGACCGGAAGAGGTACACCAGCACCAAAGAGGTGCTGGACGC
CACCCTGATCCACCAGAGCATCACCGGCCTGTACGAGACACGGATCGACCTGTCTCAGCTGGGAGGCGAC
AGCCCCAAGAAGAAGAGAAAGGTGGAGGCCAGCTAAGAATTCTAACTAGAGCTCGCTGATCAGCCTCGAC
TGTGCCTTCTAGTTGCCAGCCATCTGTTGTTTGCCCCTCCCCCGTGCCTTCCTTGACCCTGGAAGGTGCC
ACTCCCACTGTCCTTTCCTAATAAAATGAGGAAATTGCATCGCATTGTCTGAGTAGGTGTCATTCTATTC
TGGGGGGTGGGGTGGGGCAGGACAGCAAGGGGGAGGATTGGGAAGAGAATAGCAGGCATGCTGGGGAGCG
GCCGCAGGAACCCCTAGTGATGGAGTTGGCCACTCCCTCTCTGCGCGCTCGCTCGCTCACTGAGGCCGGG
CGACCAAAGGTCGCCCGACGCCCGGGCTTTGCCCGGGCGGCCTCAGTGAGCGAGCGAGCGCGCAGCTGCC
TGCAGGGGCGCCTGATGCGGTATTTTCTCCTTACGCATCTGTGCGGTATTTCACACCGCATA
[95 nt withheld, positions 6783-6877]
T
[46 nt withheld, positions 6879-6924]
C
[141 nt withheld, positions 6926-7066]
CCTTTGACGTTGGAGTCCACGTTCTTT
[37 nt withheld, positions 7094-7130]
ACTCTATCTCGGGCTATTCTTTTGATTTATAAGGGATTTTGCCGATTTCGGTCTATTGGTTAAAAAATGA
GCTGATTTAACAAAAATTTAACGCGAATTTTAACAAAATATTAACGTTTACAATTTTATGGTGCACTCTC
AGTACAATCTGCTCTGATGCCGCATAGTTAAGCCAGCCCCGACACCCGCCAACACCCGCTGACGCGCCCT
GACGGGCTTGTCTGCTCCCGGCATCCGCTTACAGACAAGCTGTGACCGTCTCCGGGAGCTGCATGTGTCA
GAGGTTTTCACCGTCATCACCGAAACGCGCGAGACGAAAGGGCCTCGTGATACGCCTATTTTTATAGGTT
AATGTCATGATAATAATGGTTTCTTAGACGTCAGGTGGCACTTTTCGGGGAAATGTGCGCGGAACCCCTA
TTTGTTTATTTTTCTAAATACATTCAAATATGTATCCGCTCATGAGACAATAACCCTGATAAATGCTTCA
ATAATATTGAAAAAGGAAGAGTATGAGTATTCAACATTTCCGTGTCGCCCTTATTCCCTTTTTTGCGGCA
TTTTGCCTTCCTGTTTTTGCTCACCCAGAAACGCTGGTGAAAGTAAAAGATGCTGAAGATCAGTTGGGTG
CACGAGTGGGTTACATCGAACTGGATCTCAACAGCGGTAAGATCCTTGAGAGTTTTCGCCCCGAAGAACG
TTTTCCAATGATGAGCACTTTTAAAGTTCTGCTATGTGGCGCGGTATTATCCCGTATTGACGCCGGGCAA
GAGCAACTCGGTCGCCGCATACACTATTCTCAGAATGACTTGGTTGAGTACTCACCAGTCACAGAAAAGC
ATCTTACGGATGGCATGACAGTAAGAGAATTATGCAGTGCTGCCATAACCATGAGTGATAACACTGCGGC
CAACTTACTTCTGACAACGATCGGAGGACCGAAGGAGCTAACCGCTTTTTTGCACAACATGGGGGATCAT
GTAACTCGCCTTGATCGTTGGGAACCGGAGCTGAATGAAGCCATACCAAACGACGAGCGTGACACCACGA
TGCCTGTAGCAATGGCAACAACGTTGCGCAAACTATTAACTGGCGAACTACTTACTCTAGCTTCCCGGCA
ACAATTAATAGACTGGATGGAGGCGGATAAAGTTGCAGGACCACTTCTGCGCTCGGCCCTTCCGGCTGGC
TGGTTTATTGCTGATAAATCTGGAGCCGGTGAGCGTGGAAGCCGCGGTATCATTGCAGCACTGGGGCCAG
ATGGTAAGCCCTCCCGTATCGTAGTTATCTACACGACGGGGAGTCAGGCAACTATGGATGAACGAAATAG
ACAGATCGCTGAGATAGGTGCCTCACTGATTAAGCATTGGTAACTGTCAGACCAAGTTTACTCATATATA
CTTTAGATTGATTTAAAACTTCATTTTTAATTTAAAAGGATCTAGGTGAAGATCCTTTTTGATAATCTCA
TGACCAAAATCCCTTAACGTGAGTTTTCGTTCCACTGAGCGTCAGACCCCGTAGAAAAGATCAAAGGATC
TTCTTGAGATCCTTTTTTTCTGCGCGTAATCTGCTGCTTGCAAACAAAAAAACCACCGCTACCAGCGGTG
GTTTGTTTGCCGGATCAAGAGCTACCAACTCTTTTTCCGAAGGTAACTGGCTTCAGCAGAGCGCAGATAC
CAAATACTGTTCTTCTAGTGTAGCCGTAGTTAGGCCACCACTTCAAGAACTCTGTAGCACCGCCTACATA
CCTCGCTCTGCTAATCCTGTTACCAGTGGCTGCTGCCAGTGGCGATAAGTCGTGTCTTACCGGGTTGGAC
TCAAGACGATAGTTACCGGATAAGGCGCAGCGGTCGGGCTGAACGGGGGGTTCGTGCACACAGCCCAGCT
TGGAGCGAACGACCTACACCGAACTGAGATACCTACAGCGTGAGCTATGAGAAAGCGCCACGCTTCCCGA
AGGGAGAAAGGCGGACAGGTATCCGGTAAGCGGCAGGGTCGGAACAGGAGAGCGCACGAGGGAGCTTCCA
GGGGGAAACGCCTGGTATCTTTATAGTCCTGTCGGGTTTCGCCACCTCTGACTTGAGCGTCGATTTTTGT
GATGCTCGTCAGGGGGGCGGAGCCTATGGAAAAACGCCAGCAACGCGGCCTTTTT
Features (pLannotate 1.2.2; 19 found; start..end, strand, type, name):
     39..279     +  promoter       U6 promoter: RNA polymerase III promoter for human U6 snRNA
    308..383     +  misc_RNA       gRNA scaffold: guide RNA scaffold for the Streptococcus pyogenes CRISPR/Cas9 system
    390..433     +  misc_RNA       gRNA scaffold (fragment): guide RNA scaffold for the Streptococcus pyogenes CRISPR/Cas9 system
    525..1238    +  CDS            EGFP: EGFP is a basic (constitutively fluorescent) green fluorescent protein published in 1996, derived from Aequorea victoria. It is reported to be a rapidly-maturing weak dimer with moderate acid sensitivity.
   1327..1612    +  enhancer       CMV enhancer: human cytomegalovirus immediate early enhancer; contains an 18-bp deletion relative to the standard CMV enhancer
   1614..1891    +  promoter       chicken β-actin promoter: No description available
   1892..2119    +  intron         hybrid intron: hybrid between chicken β-actin (CBA) and minute virus of mice (MMV) introns (Gray et al., 2011)
   2140..2167    +  CDS            3xHA (fragment): three tandem HA epitope tags
   2200..3801    +  CDS            Cas9(N): N-terminal portion of Streptococcus pyogenes Cas9 (Zetsche et al., 2015)
   3802..6300    +  CDS            Cas9(C): C-terminal portion of Streptococcus pyogenes Cas9 (Zetsche et al., 2015)
   6370..6481    +  polyA_signal   bGH poly(A) signal: bovine growth hormone polyadenylation signal
   6586..6726    +  repeat_region  AAV2 ITR: inverted terminal repeat of adeno-associated virus serotype 2 inverted
   6731..6782    -  misc_feature   bom (fragment): basis of mobility region from pBR322
   6801..7256    +  rep_origin     f1 ori (sequence partly withheld): f1 bacteriophage origin of replication; arrow indicates direction of (+) strand synthesis
   7257..7306    -  misc_feature   bom (fragment): basis of mobility region from pBR322
   7408..7443    -  CDS            rop (fragment): Rop protein, which maintains plasmids at low copy number; rop
   7538..7642    +  promoter       AmpR promoter: bla
   7643..8503    +  CDS            AmpR: β-lactamase; bla; confers resistance to ampicillin, carbenicillin, and related antibiotics
   8674..9262    +  rep_origin     ori: high-copy-number ColE1/pMB1/pBR322/pUC origin of replication
