[The description below was written by a language model from this plasmid's Addgene catalogue record and pLannotate feature annotations shown in this document.]
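Description:
pORANGE GFP-Bsn KI is a single-plasmid CRISPR/Cas9 knock-in construct built on the pORANGE mammalian expression backbone. It is designed to tag the endogenous presynaptic scaffold protein Bassoon (Bsn) with GFP near its N-terminus, at amino acid position L7, and the guide target is recorded for both mouse and rat. The plasmid is 9,285 nt by full sequencing. It is propagated in E. coli through a high-copy ColE1/pUC-type origin with ampicillin selection (AmpR, β-lactamase). An f1 phage origin is present, as is a single annotated AAV2 inverted terminal repeat downstream of the Cas9 cassette. With only one ITR annotated, the record does not support treating it as an AAV packaging vector.

The payload combines three functional units. A human U6 RNA polymerase III promoter drives a Bsn-targeting guide RNA fused to the Streptococcus pyogenes gRNA scaffold. Downstream sits the promoterless EGFP donor, so fluorescence should depend on in-frame integration at the Bsn locus rather than expression from the plasmid. The record does not annotate the sequences flanking the donor. The third unit is a Cbh promoter (CMV enhancer, chicken β-actin promoter and hybrid intron) that expresses S. pyogenes Cas9. The Cas9 is annotated as two contiguous portions that together form the full coding sequence. It is preceded by an HA epitope fragment and terminated by the bGH polyadenylation signal.

The plasmid belongs to the ORANGE toolbox for epitope tagging of endogenous proteins in neurons. It allows Bassoon to be visualised at native expression levels, avoiding overexpression artefacts.
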