Addgene plasmid #139664: pORANGE GFP-Bsn KI
Purpose: Endogenous tagging of Bassoon: N-terminal (amino acid position: L7)
Depositing lab: Harold MacGillavry. Depositing organization: Utrecht University. Publication: ORANGE: A CRISPR/Cas9-based genome editing toolbox for epitope tagging of endogenous proteins in neurons. Willems J, de Jong APH, Scheefhals N, Mertens E, Catsburg LAE, Poorthuis RB, de Winter F, Verhaagen J, Meye FJ, MacGillavry HD. PLoS Biol. 2020 Apr 10;18(4):e3000665. doi: 10.1371/journal.pbio.3000665. PubMed 32275651.
Backbone
  Vector backbone: pORANGE
  Backbone size w/o insert (bp): 9285
  Vector type: Mammalian Expression
Growth in bacteria
  Bacterial resistance: Ampicillin, 100 μg/mL
  Growth temperature: 37°C
  Growth strain: DH5alpha
  Copy number: High Copy
Gene/Insert
  Gene/Insert name: gRNA and GFP donor
  gRNA/shRNA sequence: GGGCAACGAGGCCAGCCTGG
  Species: M. musculus (mouse), R. norvegicus (rat)
  Promoter: U6 and Cbh
  Cloning method: Restriction Enzyme; 5′ cloning site Unknown (unknown if destroyed)
  Sequencing primers: 5′ aaggctgttagagagataattggaa; 3′ cgggccatttaccgtaagtt
Terms and licenses: Academic/Nonprofit Terms; Industry Terms: Not Available to Industry
How to cite: pORANGE GFP-Bsn KI was a gift from Harold MacGillavry (Addgene plasmid # 139664 ; http://n2t.net/addgene:139664 ; RRID:Addgene_139664)
